Addgene plasmid #139395: pMT469
Purpose: Nanoluc placed on Output 1 of the 2in3out circuit (A001 and P002 design) with aTC and Bile Acid as inputs, AmpR, ErmR
Depositing lab: Christopher Voigt. Depositing organization: Massachusetts Institute of Technology. Publication: Genetic circuit design automation for the gut resident species Bacteroides thetaiotaomicron. Taketani M, Zhang J, Zhang S, Triassi AJ, Huang YJ, Griffith LG, Voigt CA. Nat Biotechnol. 2020 Aug;38(8):962-969. doi: 10.1038/s41587-020-0468-5. Epub 2020 Mar 30. PubMed 32231334.
Backbone
  Vector backbone: pNBU1
  Vector type: Synthetic Biology
Growth in bacteria
  Bacterial resistance: Ampicillin, 100 μg/mL
  Growth temperature: 37°C
  Growth strain: Pir1
  Copy number: Low Copy
Gene/Insert
  Gene/Insert name: Nanoluc placed on Output 1 of the 2in3out circuit (A001 and P002 design) with aTC and Bile Acid as inputs
  Promoter: aTC and BA inducible promoters
  Cloning method: Gibson Cloning
  Sequencing primers: 5′ aacgcactgagaagccctta; 3′ tgagcaacaaggaatccaaca
Terms and licenses: Academic/Nonprofit Terms; Industry Terms: Not Available to Industry
How to cite: pMT469 was a gift from Christopher Voigt (Addgene plasmid # 139395 ; http://n2t.net/addgene:139395 ; RRID:Addgene_139395)
