[The description below was written by a language model from this plasmid's Addgene catalogue record and pLannotate feature annotations shown in this document.]
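Description:
pMT469 is a synthetic-biology plasmid built on the pNBU1 backbone, carrying a genetic logic circuit designed for the gut bacterium Bacteroides thetaiotaomicron. It is a low-copy plasmid maintained in E. coli through the R6K γ origin, which depends on the pi initiator protein and therefore needs a pir-expressing host such as Pir1. Selection in E. coli is by ampicillin (β-lactamase). An incP oriT with an adjacent traJ fragment allows conjugative transfer into a recipient, and an erm-family rRNA methylase gene provides the erythromycin resistance noted in the record, presumably for selection in Bacteroides. About 3 kb between the circuit and the erm gene carries no annotation. pNBU1-type vectors generally encode an integrase for chromosomal insertion, but this table does not confirm one here.

The payload is described as a two-input, three-output circuit (A001 and P002 designs) responding to anhydrotetracycline and bile acid through inducible promoters. The annotated region contains six S. pyogenes-type guide RNA scaffolds in tandem. The first two are preceded by short tet-operator-containing matches, consistent with aTc-regulated promoters. This arrangement suggests logic gates based on guide RNAs repressing one another's promoters, although no Cas9 or dCas9 coding sequence is annotated on the plasmid and it would presumably have to be supplied elsewhere. Three sTRSV hammerhead ribozymes follow, probably acting as insulators at the three output positions. One lies just upstream of a NanoLuc coding sequence (annotated as an Oplophorus luciferase fragment), matching its stated placement on Output 1. The short "hsp70 poly(A)" hits are probably spurious matches. The construct provides a luminescent readout of one circuit output for characterising circuit behaviour.
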