Features (pLannotate 1.2.2; 23 found; start..end, strand, type, name):
    114..134     -  promoter       PLtetO-1 promoter (fragment): modified phage lambda PL promoter with tet operator sites (Lutz and Bujard, 1997)
    177..196     +  promoter       tight TRE promoter (fragment): Tet-responsive promoter PTight, consisting of seven tet operator sequences followed by the minimal CMV promoter
    221..296     +  misc_RNA       gRNA scaffold: guide RNA scaffold for the Streptococcus pyogenes CRISPR/Cas9 system
    455..475     -  promoter       PLtetO-1 promoter (fragment): modified phage lambda PL promoter with tet operator sites (Lutz and Bujard, 1997)
    518..537     +  promoter       tight TRE promoter (fragment): Tet-responsive promoter PTight, consisting of seven tet operator sequences followed by the minimal CMV promoter
    562..637     +  misc_RNA       gRNA scaffold: guide RNA scaffold for the Streptococcus pyogenes CRISPR/Cas9 system
    848..923     +  misc_RNA       gRNA scaffold: guide RNA scaffold for the Streptococcus pyogenes CRISPR/Cas9 system
   1130..1205    +  misc_RNA       gRNA scaffold: guide RNA scaffold for the Streptococcus pyogenes CRISPR/Cas9 system
   1424..1499    +  misc_RNA       gRNA scaffold: guide RNA scaffold for the Streptococcus pyogenes CRISPR/Cas9 system
   1714..1789    +  misc_RNA       gRNA scaffold: guide RNA scaffold for the Streptococcus pyogenes CRISPR/Cas9 system
   1977..2026    +  misc_RNA       sTRSV HHRz: hammerhead ribozyme from the tobacco ringspot virus satellite RNA (Khvorova et al., 2003)
   2063..2080    +  polyA_signal   hsp70 poly(A) (fragment): polyadenlyation signal from the Drosophila melanogaster hsp70Ab gene
   2298..2347    +  misc_RNA       sTRSV HHRz: hammerhead ribozyme from the tobacco ringspot virus satellite RNA (Khvorova et al., 2003)
   2384..2401    +  polyA_signal   hsp70 poly(A) (fragment): polyadenlyation signal from the Drosophila melanogaster hsp70Ab gene
   2408..2926    +  CDS            LUCI_OPLGR (fragment): Experimental evidence at protein level: Swiss-Prot protein existence level 1. Catalytic subunit of oplophorus-luciferin 2-monooxygenase. Oxidoreductase that converts coelenterazine (the oplophorus luciferin) to coelenteramide under emission of blue light with a maximum at 454 nm. Is also active with bisdeoxycoelenterazine. From Oplophorus gracilirostris (Luminous shrimp).
   3129..3178    +  misc_RNA       sTRSV HHRz: hammerhead ribozyme from the tobacco ringspot virus satellite RNA (Khvorova et al., 2003)
   3215..3232    +  polyA_signal   hsp70 poly(A) (fragment): polyadenlyation signal from the Drosophila melanogaster hsp70Ab gene
   6389..7117    -  CDS            ermC': ERM_BACIU - Experimental evidence at protein level: Swiss-Prot protein existence level 1. This protein produces a dimethylation of the adenine residue at position 2085 in 23S rRNA, resulting in reduced affinity between ribosomes and macrolide-lincosamide-streptogramin B antibiotics. From Bacillus subtilis.
   7588..7604    +  promoter       AmpR promoter (fragment): bla
   7605..8465    +  CDS            AmpR: β-lactamase; bla; confers resistance to ampicillin, carbenicillin, and related antibiotics
   8518..8563    -  CDS            traJ (fragment): oriT-recognizing protein; traJ
   8596..8705    -  oriT           oriT: incP origin of transfer
   8876..9264    +  rep_origin     R6K γ ori: γ replication origin from E. coli plasmid R6K; requires the R6K initiator protein pi for replication
>Addgene plasmid #139395 | pMT469 | addgene full sequence | sequence record 313937 | Addgene NGS Result
AGCACCCTGCAGGGTCTCCCGCTGGAGTTTTGCACCCGCTTTCCAAGAGAAGAAAGCCTTGTTAAATTGA
CTTAGTGTAAAAGCGCAGTACTGCTTGACCATAAGAACAAAAAAATCTCTATCACTGATAGGGATAAAGT
TTGGAAGATAAAGCTAAAAGTTCTTATCTTTGCAGTCTCCCTATCAGTGATAGAGACGCACAAAGATAAT
AGAACTTAAGGTTTTAGAGCTAGAAATAGCAAGTTAAAATAAGGCTAGTCCGTTATCAACTTGAAAAAGT
GGCACCGAGTCGGTGCTTTTTTTGGATCCAAAAAAAAAAAACACCCTAACGGGTGTTTTTTTTTTTTTGG
TCTGCCGCGGCCGCTACGTTTTGCACCCGCTTTCCAAGAGAAGAAAGCCTTGTTAAATTGACTTAGTGTA
AAAGCGCAGTACTGCTTGACCATAAGAACAAAAAAATCTCTATCACTGATAGGGATAAAGTTTGGAAGAT
AAAGCTAAAAGTTCTTATCTTTGCAGTCTCCCTATCAGTGATAGAGACGCACAAAGATAATTAAGTTAAG
GGTTTTAGAGCTAGAAATAGCAAGTTAAAATAAGGCTAGTCCGTTATCAACTTGAAAAAGTGGCACCGAG
TCGGTGCTTTTTTTGGATCCCTCGGTACCAAATTCCAGAAAAGAGACGCTGAAAAGCGTCTTTTTTCGTT
TTGGTCCGCGGCCGCAGGTTGCTGTCATAGGCCGGTTGTCCGGTAGTCCGGATGATTTAAGGAAGATTTC
TCTTCTTTTTTCACTTTCTCCGAACAACCTCCACTTAAGTTCTATTATCTTTGCAGTCAAAGATACTTAT
GTTAGAAGTTTTAGAGCTAGAAATAGCAAGTTAAAATAAGGCTAGTCCGTTATCAACTTGAAAAAGTGGC
ACCGAGTCGGTGCTTTTTTTGGATCCAACGCATGAGAAAGCCCCCGGAAGATCACCTTCCGGGGGCTTTT
TTATTGCGCGCGGCCGCGCTTTGCTGTCATAGGCCGGTTGTCCGGTAGTCCGGATGATTTAAGGAAGATT
TCTCTTCTTTTTTCACTTTCTCCGAACAACCTCCACTTAAGTTCTATTATCTTTGCAGTCAAAGATAATT
AAGTTAAGGGTTTTAGAGCTAGAAATAGCAAGTTAAAATAAGGCTAGTCCGTTATCAACTTGAAAAAGTG
GCACCGAGTCGGTGCTTTTTTTGGATCCCTCGGTACCAAATTCCAGAAAAGAGACGCTGAAAAGCGTCTT
TTTTCGTTTTGGTCCGCGGCCGCCGCTTTACAAAGAAAATTCGACAAACTGTTATTTTTCTATCTATTTA
AATGTACACCCGTTTGTTTACTTTACTTTAGTTATGTACCTTTGTCGGCAATGTACACCCGAAAGTTTAC
TTTCAAAGATACTTATGTTAGAAGTTTTAGAGCTAGAAATAGCAAGTTAAAATAAGGCTAGTCCGTTATC
AACTTGAAAAAGTGGCACCGAGTCGGTGCTTTTTTTGGATCCAACGCATGAGAAAGCCCCCGGAAGATCA
CCTTCCGGGGGCTTTTTTATTGCGCGCGGCCGCTGTCTTACAAAGAAAATTCGACAAACTGTTATTTTTC
TATCTATTTAAATGTACACCCGTTTGTTTACTTTACTTTAGTTATGTACCTTTGTCGGCAATGTACACCC
GAAAGTTTACTTTCAAAGATAATAGAACTTAAGGTTTTAGAGCTAGAAATAGCAAGTTAAAATAAGGCTA
GTCCGTTATCAACTTGAAAAAGTGGCACCGAGTCGGTGCTTTTTTTGGATCCAAAAAAAAAAAACACCCT
AACGGGTGTTTTTTTTTTTTTTGGTCTGCCGCGGCCGCAATGGGAGTGCTGTCATAGGCCGGTTGTCCGG
TAGTCCGGATGATTTAAGGAAGATTTCTCTTCTTTTTTCACTTTCTCCGAACAACCTCCATTCTAACATA
AGTATCTTTGCAGTAGCTGTCACCGGATGTGCTTTCCGGTCTGATGAGTCCGTGAGGACGAAACAGCCTC
TACAAATAATTTTGTTTAACGCATTTTAAAATAAAATAAATTATTTATTTAATTAAACGAATATGTAATG
AACTGGGATCCCTCGGTACCAAATTTTCGAAAAAAGACGCTGAAAAGCGTCTTTTTTCGTTTTGGTCCGC
GGCCGCCGGCCGCTACGTGCTGTCATAGGCCGGTTGTCCGGTAGTCCGGATGATTTAAGGAAGATTTCTC
TTCTTTTTTCACTTTCTCCGAACAACCTCCACTTAAGTTCTATTATCTTTGCAGTAGCTGTCACCGGATG
TGCTTTCCGGTCTGATGAGTCCGTGAGGACGAAACAGCCTCTACAAATAATTTTGTTTAACGCATTTTAA
AATAAAATAAATTATTTATTTAATTAAACGAATATGGTTTTTACTCTGGAAGATTTTGTTGGCGATTGGC
GTCAGACCGCGGGTTATAATTTGGATCAAGTCCTGGAACAGGGTGGCGTAAGCTCTCTGTTCCAGAACCT
GGGTGTGAGCGTGACGCCGATTCAGCGCATCGTTCTGTCCGGCGAGAACGGTCTGAAAATTGATATTCAT
GTGATCATCCCGTACGAAGGCCTGAGCGGTGACCAAATGGGTCAAATCGAGAAAATCTTTAAAGTCGTCT
ACCCAGTTGACGATCACCACTTCAAGGTTATCTTGCATTACGGTACGCTGGTGATTGATGGTGTGACCCC
GAATATGATTGACTATTTCGGCCGTCCGTATGAAGGCATTGCCGTTTTTGACGGTAAAAAGATCACCGTC
ACCGGTACCCTGTGGAATGGCAATAAGATTATTGACGAGCGTCTGATTAACCCGGACGGCAGCCTGCTGT
TCCGCGTGACCATCAACGGTGTCACGGGTTGGCGTCTGTGCGAGCGCATCCTGGCATAATGAACTGGGAT
CCCTCGGTACCAAATTTTCGAAAAAAGACGCTGAAAAGCGTCTTTTTTCGTTTTGGTCCGCGGCCGCCGG
CCGCAGGTTGCTGTCATAGGCCGGTTGTCCGGTAGTCCGGATGATTTAAGGAAGATTTCTCTTCTTTTTT
CACTTTCTCCGAACAACCTCCACCTTAACTTAATTATCTTTGCAGTAGCTGTCACCGGATGTGCTTTCCG
GTCTGATGAGTCCGTGAGGACGAAACAGCCTCTACAAATAATTTTGTTTAACGCATTTTAAAATAAAATA
AATTATTTATTTAATTAAACGAATATGTAATGAACTGGGATCCCTCGGTACCAAATTTTCGAAAAAAGAC
GCTGAAAAGCGTCTTTTTTCGTTTTGGTCCGCGGCCGCCGGCCGCAATGTGATCTGGAAGAAGCAATGAA
AGCTGCTGTTAAGTCTCCGAATCAGGTATTGTTCCTGACAGGTGTATTCCCATCCGGTAAACGCGGATAC
TTTGCAGTTGATCTGACTCAGGAATAAATTATAAATTAAGGTAAGAAGATTGTAGGATAAGCTAATGAAA
TAGAAAAAGGATGCCGTCACACAACTTGTCGGCATTCTTTTTTGTTTTATTAGTTGAAAATATAGTGAAA
AAGTTGCCTAAATATGTATGTTAACAAATTATTTGTCGTAACTTTGCACTCCAAATCTGTTTTTAACATA
TGGCACTAATGCAGAAAAAATTGACTCGTTCTCAGCAGAAACACTTGGACATCATCAACGCTGCTAAAGA
AGAATTCATCGAATTCGGTTTCTTGGCTGCTAACATGGACCGTATCACTTCTTCTGCTGAAGTATCTAAA
CGTACTTTGTACCGTCACTTCGAATCTAAAGAAGTATTGTTCGAATCTGTATTGACTATCATCAACGACT
CTGTAAACGAATCTATCTCTTACCACTTCGACCCGAACAAATCTACTGAAGAACAGTTGACTGAAATCGC
TTACAAAGAAATCGACGTATTGTACAAAACTTACGGTATCGCTTTGGCTCGTACTATCGTAATGGAATTC
TTGCGTCAGCCGGAAATGGCTAAAACTTTGATCCAGAACATCTACTCTATCCGTGCTATCACTCAGTGGT
TCCGTTCTGCTATCGAAGCTAAACGTTTGAAAGACGCTGACCCGAAATTGATGACTGACGTATACGTATC
TTTGTTCCAGGGTTTGTTCTTCTGGCCGCAGGTAATGCACTTGGACTTGGAACCGCACGGTGAAGAATTG
TCTCAGAAAATCGAAACTTTGACTACTATCTTCTTGCAGTCTTACGGTGTAGCTGAATAACAATGAATGG
GCTTTCCTCGGTACCAAATTCCAGAAAAGAGGCCTCCCGAAAGGGGGGCCTTTTTTCGTTTTGGTCCCTA
ATTGCCTATCTTCCAGTGATGGAACAGCATTTGTGCATTGGCTGCAACAATCAGCCTTACTTGTGCCTGT
TCTATTTCCGAACCGACCGCTTGTATGAATGCATCAAAATTCGTTTTCTCTACGTTGGATTCCTTGTTGC
TCATATTGTGATGATAATTTCTACAAATATAGTCATTGGTAACTATCTATGAAACTGTTTGATACTTTTA
TCAGTCCAGTAGTTTTACAAGGTCTTTCTTCATTTCTTCGTCAATATCCCTGTATCGTCTGAAAGCTTTG
CTTCCCTCCTTGTGTCCCGACAGTGCGGAAACAAGGTTCGGGTCTTTCACTTTTTTATAGATATTGCCGA
TAAACGTACGTCTTGCCAGATGGCTGCTTGCCACTTCATAAATAGGTCGTTTGATTTCGTTGTGCGTCAA
CGGGTCTAAGATTGTTACGATGCGGTCAACTCCAGCTAATTTGAATATCTTTTTTATGGCATCATTGTAC
TTTTGCTCGGATATGAACGGCAACAGTTTTCCCTCATATTCTTTGTAGCGTTCAAGGATTTCTTTCGCTT
TGTCGTTAAGTGGAACACGTACCGTAACCGGATTCCCCTCTTTGGTTTTCTTGGGAATATATTCTATGGC
TTCATTGACCACATTTAGTTTGGTCATTCGGTACAGGTCGCTCACCCTGCATCCTATCAGTGTCTGAAAT
ATGAATATATCCCTCTGTATTGCCAGTTGTGGGGTGGCAGAAAGGTCTGCATTAAAAATCCTGTCCCTTT
CTTCGAGTGTTATATAATAAGGTGTACCATATGTACACTCCTCTATCGGAAACTTGTCGAAAGGTCTGTT
TGTGGTGCGTTTGTTATCGAAGCACCACAGGAAGAATGTGCGTATTCTTGAAAAACAGTCTATCAGCGTG
TTTTTGCTTCTGGGCTGTGGTGTCCTCTTTTCGGGAATGGCTTCATAAATGCTCGGGTAAAGTTCATAAT
ACTGGTATTCGTTCTGAAAGAAATCCCACATATCCCGAAGCGTGTCAGGTGTTACCAAATCCACATCAAG
GATAAAGCCCTTTTGTCCTCTCTTTGTAGCCCTTACATATAGTTCATAACGCAGTAAGGCTCTTTTGACA
ACCCGGAAATTTTTCTTTCGTACTTCCGACAAAGGGTGCTTGTTTAGAAATTCATCGAATAGTTCTCCAA
TGGTAGGCTTGATAACCACTTCCTCCGGCAAAAAATATTTTTCAGGATGGTAAAATTTATCAAGTGTTGT
TTTTAGCCATTCTTTGTCTATTGCTTCCTTTTCTTGTTGATATACCTTCTCGATATAGGTTTTCAACTGG
CGTATCTCTTCATTTATATGGGTACGCATTTCTTCATTGCAGACAGCTTTCGTTTTTACACATTCGTCTT
TATCATCCCATAGATTGGGATTGATGGCTAACTGAGTAGGAGCAACGGAGTCTAACTGCCTTCCGTTTCT
AAAACGGACATAGATTGTAGCCATGGATTCTGTATCATATCGTTTGGCTGCTTTTTTAATGATAAAGGTT
ACTTTCATAGACTTTCAGGTTGAATTTTACTCTGCTGCAAATATAAATATTTTCCCCAGCATTTTCCCCA
CATCTGCTAAATATTTTGCAATTCGATTAAACTTGGATTAAAATTTAATAGGATTATAACATATTGAAAT
ACAGTGTAATTGTGGCGTTTTTCCGCATTTTTCTTTTTACCCACATTTTCCCCACTTTAATTATTTCAAA
TGCGGGGTCTGGGTACAAGAAAGAAAGCTAAGTATTTGATAGTTCAATACTTAGCTTTTTCTTTTGCTTG
AATTTTCCCCACATTTTCCCCACACGTGCAAAAAATATAGCAGTAAGTCATTATTTCTTTTGGTTGAACG
TAGAGAGTAGCGATATTAAAAGAATCCGATGAGAAAAGACTAATATTTATCTATCCATTCAGTTTGATTT
CTCAGGACTTTACATCGTCCTGAAAGTATTTGTTGGTACCGAGGACGCGTAAACATTTACAGTTGCATGT
GGCCTATTGTTTTTAGCCGTTAAATATTTTATAACTATTAAATAGCGATACAAATTGTTCGAAACTAATA
TTGTTTATATCATATATTCTCGCATGTTTTAAAGCTTTATTAAATTGATTTTTTGTAAACAGTTTTTCGT
ACTCTTTGTTAACCCATTTCATTACAAAAGTTTCATATTTTTTTCTCTCTTTAAATGCCATTTTTGCTGG
CTTTCTTTTTAATACAATTAATGTGCTATCCACTTTAGGTTTTGGATGGAAATAATACCTAGGAATTTTT
GCTAATATAGAAATATCTACCTCTGCCATTAACAGCAATGCTAGTGATCTGTTTGTATCTAATAACATTT
TAGCAAAACCATATTCCACTATTAAATAACTTATTGTGGCTGAACTTTCAAAAACAATTTTTCGAATTAT
ATTTGTGCTTATGTTGTAAGGTATGCTGCCAAATATTTTATATGGATTGTGGCTAGGAAATGTAAATTTC
AGTATATCATCATTTACTATTTGATAGTTAGGATAATTTAAGAGCTTATTACGAGTTACCTCACATAATT
TAGAATCAATTTCTATCGCCGTTACAAAATTACATCTCTTTACCAATCCAGCAGTAAAATGACCTTTCCC
TGCACCTATTTCAAAGATGTTATCTTTTTCATCTAAACTTATGCAATTCATTATTTTTTCTATGTGATAT
TTTGAAGTAATAAAATTTTGACTATCTTTTATATTTACTTTGTTCATTATAACCTCTCCTTAATTTATTG
CATCTCTTTTCGAATATTTATGTTTTTTGAGAAAAGAACGTACTCATGGTTCATCCCGATATGCGTATCG
GTCTGTATATCAGCAACTTTCTATGTGTTTCAACTACAATAGTCATCTATTCTCATCTTTCTGAGTCCAC
CCCCTGCAAAGCCCCTCTTTACGACATAAAAATTCGGTCGGAAAAGGTATGCAAAAGATGTTTCTCTCTT
TAAGAGAAACTCTTCGGGATGCAAAAATATGAAAATAACTCCAATTCACCAAATTATATAGCGACTTTTT
TACAAAATGCTAAAATTTGTTGATTTCCGTCAAGCAATTGTTGAGCAAAAATGTCTTTTACGATAAAATG
ATACCTCAATATCAACTGTTTAGCAAAACGATATTTCTCTTAAAGAGAGAAACACCTTTTTGTTCACCAA
TCCCCGACTTTTAATCCCGCGGCCATGATTGAAAAAGGAAGAGTATGAGTATTCAACATTTCCGTGTCGC
CCTTATTCCCTTTTTTGCGGCATTTTGCCTTCCTGTTTTTGCTCACCCAGAAACGCTGGTGAAAGTAAAA
GATGCTGAAGATCAGTTGGGTGCACGAGTGGGTTACATCGAACTGGATCTCAACAGCGGTAAGATCCTTG
AGAGTTTTCGCCCCGAAGAACGTTTTCCAATGATGAGCACTTTTAAAGTTCTGCTATGTGGCGCGGTATT
ATCCCGTATTGACGCCGGGCAAGAGCAACTCGGTCGCCGCATACACTATTCTCAGAATGACTTGGTTGAG
TACTCACCAGTCACAGAAAAGCATCTTACGGATGGCATGACAGTAAGAGAATTATGCAGTGCTGCCATAA
CCATGAGTGATAACACTGCGGCCAACTTACTTCTGACAACGATCGGAGGACCGAAGGAGCTAACCGCTTT
TTTGCACAACATGGGGGATCATGTAACTCGCCTTGATCGTTGGGAACCGGAGCTGAATGAAGCCATACCA
AACGACGAGCGTGACACCACGATGCCTGTAGCAATGGCAACAACGTTGCGCAAACTATTAACTGGCGAAC
TACTTACTCTAGCTTCCCGGCAACAATTAATAGACTGGATGGAGGCGGATAAAGTTGCAGGACCACTTCT
GCGCTCGGCCCTTCCGGCTGGCTGGTTTATTGCTGATAAATCTGGAGCCGGTGAGCGTGGGTCACGCGGT
ATCATTGCAGCACTGGGGCCAGATGGTAAGCCCTCCCGTATCGTAGTTATCTACACGACGGGGAGTCAGG
CAACTATGGATGAACGAAATAGACAGATCGCTGAGATAGGTGCCTCACTGATTAAGCATTGGTAACTGTC
AGACCAAGTTTACTCATAACGCGTCAATTCGAGGGGGATCAATTCCGTGATAGGTGGGCTGCCCTTCCTG
GTTGGCTTGGTTTCATCAGCCATCCGCTTGCCCTCATCTGTTACGCCGGCGGTAGCCGGCCAGCCTCGCA
GAGCAGGATTCCCGTTGAGCACCGCCAGGTGCGAATAAGGGACAGTGAAGAAGGAACACCCGCTCGCGGG
TGGGCCTACTTCACCTATCCTGCCCGGCTGACGCCGTTGGATACACCAAGGAAAGTCTACACGAACCCTT
TGGCAAAATCCTGTATATCGTGCGAAAAAGGATGGATATACCGAAAAAATCGCTATAATGACCCCGAAGC
AGGGTTATGCAGCGGAAAACGGAATTGATCCGGCCACGATGCGTCCGGCGTAGAGGATCTGAAGATCAGC
AGTTCAACCTGTTGATAGTACGTACTAAGCTCTCATGTTTCACGTACTAAGCTCTCATGTTTAACGTACT
AAGCTCTCATGTTTAACGAACTAAACCCTCATGGCTAACGTACTAAGCTCTCATGGCTAACGTACTAAGC
TCTCATGTTTCACGTACTAAGCTCTCATGTTTGAACAATAAAATTAATATAAATCAGCAACTTAAATAGC
CTCTAAGGTTTTAAGTTTTATAAGAAAAAAAAGAATATATAAGGCTTTTAAAGCTTTTAAGGTTTAACGG
TTGTGGACAACAAGCCAGGGATGTAACGCACTGAGAAGCCCTTAGAGCCTCTCAAAGCAATTTTGAGTGA
CACAGGAACACTTAACGGCTGACATGGGAATTCCCCTCCACCGCGGTGTATTAATGCGGCTGCAATTTTT
TTGGGCGGGGCCGCCCAAAAAAATCCT
